>Addgene plasmid #216891 | pST39-Mega'-deltaBN | addgene full sequence | sequence record 445892 | Addgene NGS Result
TTTGCTCACATGTTCTTTCCTGCGTTATCCCCTGATTCTGTGGATAACCGTATTACCGCCTTTGAGTGAG
CTGATACCGCTCGCCGCAGCCGAACGACCGAGCGCAGCGAGTCAGTGAGCGAGGAAGCGGAAGAGCGCCT
GATGCGGTATTTTCTCCTTACGCATCTGTGCGGTATTTCACACCGCAATGGTGCACTCTCAGTACAATCT
GCTCTGATGCCGCATAGTTAAGCCAGTATACACTCCGCTATCGCTACGTGACTGGGTCATGGCTGCGCCC
CGACACCCGCCAACACCCGCTGACGCGCCCTGACGGGCTTGTCTGCTCCCGGCATCCGCTTACAGACAAG
CTGTGACCGTCTCCGGGAGCTGCATGTGTCAGAGGTTTTCACCGTCATCACCGAAACGCGCGAGGCAGCT
GCGGTAAAGCTCATCAGCGTGGTCGTGAAGCGATTCACAGATGTCTGCCTGTTCATCCGCGTCCAGCTCG
TTGAGTTTCTCCAGAAGCGTTAATGTCTGGCTTCTGATAAAGCGGGCCATGTTAAGGGCGGTTTTTTCCT
GTTTGGTCACTGATGCCTCCGTGTAAGGGGGATTTCTGTTCATGGGGTAATGATACCGATGAAACGAGAG
AGGATGCTCACGATACGGGTTACTGATGATGAACATGCCCGGTTACTGGAACGTTGTGAGGGTAAACAAC
TGGCGGTATGGATGCGGCGGGACCAGAGAAAAATCACTCAGGGTCAATGCCAGCGCTTCGTTAATACAGA
TGTAGGTGTTGGCACCATGCATCGATCCCGCGAAATTAATACGACTCACTATAGGGAGACCACAACGGTT
TCCCTCTAGAGATAGCTTAGCGATGTGAAAGAAGCTGGAGAAAACTTTCAAGAAAAAGTTTCTTCTTCAG
ACGATAAAGAGAAGTCAAAAAATAAGCGGAAAATAAAAGGCGTAAATCAGATTAAAAAAGCAACGGATAT
TAAAAGCTCTACTAAGATTAAAAGTTCTAATGATATTAAATCATCTACAGATTTAAAAACAATGGGATCA
TTAGATCTAACTATTGGAGGCTACTAAAAATGGAAATTAAAAAAATTATGCAAGCCGTGAACGACTTTTT
CGGTGAACACGTAGCTCCTCCTCATAAAATTACCTCGGTGGAAGCTACTGAAGATGAAGGTTGGAGAGTT
ATTGTTGAAGTCATTGAAGAACGAGAATATATGAAAAAATACGCCAAAGATGAAATGCTCGGAACGTACG
AGTGCTTTGTAAATAAAGAAAAAGAAGTCATTTCATTCAAACGACTCGACGTCAGATATAGAAGCGCCAT
TGGCATTGAAGCATAAACGATAAGATGGGGAGCTTGAAAACATGAGTGAAACAAACGAAACAGGTATTTA
TATTTTTAGCGCCATTCAAACGGATAAAGACGAAGAATTTGGCGCCGTGGAAGTAGAAGGAACAAAAGCT
GAAACATTTTTGATTCGCTACAAAGACGCGGCTATGGTAGCAGCTGAAGTACCGATGAAAATTTATCATC
CTAATCGCCAAAATTTATTAATGCATCAAAACGCAGTAGCAGCGATTATGGACAAGAACGATACGGTTAT
TCCAATCAGCTTTGGGAATGTATTCAAATCAAAAGAAGACGTAAAAGTTCTTTTGGAAAACCTTTATCCG
CAGTTTGAAAAGCTGTTTCCAGCGATCAAAGGAAAAATTGAAGTCGGTTTAAAAGTAATTGGGAAAAAAG
AATGGCTTGAGAAAAAAGTAAACGAAAATCCTGAACTTGAGAAAGTATCAGCATCCGTAAAAGGAAAATC
AGAAGCAGCCGGTTATTATGAGCGTATTCAACTTGGAGGAATGGCTCAAAAGATGTTTACTTCCCTGCAA
AAAGAAGTCAAGACAGATGTGTTTTCTCCGCTTGAAGAAGCAGCGGAAGCAGCAAAAGCAAATGAGCCAA
CGGGCGAAACGATGCTTTTAAACGCGTCTTTCTTAATTAACCGAGAAGATGAAGCGAAGTTTGATGAAAA
AGTAAATGAAGCGCATGAAAACTGGAAAGACAAAGCCGATTTTCATTACAGCGGTCCTTGGCCTGCTTAT
AATTTTGTGAACATTCGCCTAAAAGTAGAAGAGAAATAACGTGCTTCACAAATTAGTAACCGCACCCATT
AACCTTGTAGTGAAAATCGGCGAAAAAGTACAGGAAGAAGCTGATAAACAGCTATATGACCTTCCGACGA
TTCAGCAAAAGCTCATTCAGCTTCAAATGATGTTTGAGCTTGGTGAAATTCCAGAAGAAGCGTTTCAAGA
AAAAGAAGATGAATTGTTAATGAGGTACGAAATTGCGAAACGCAGAGAAATTGAACAATGGGAAGAGCTA
ACACAAAAAAGAAATGAGGAATCCTAGATGGGAGAATTACTGTATTTATACGGTTTAATTCCAACAAAAG
AAGCAGCAGCCATAGAGCCGTTTCCATCTTATAAGGGGTTTGACGGAGAACATTCACTGTACCCAATTGC
GTTTGATCAGGTGACGGCTGTAGTTTCTAAGCTGGATGCTGACACCTATTCAGAAAAAGTGATTCAAGAA
AAAATGGAGCAGGATATGAGCTGGCTGCAGGAAAAAGCATTTCATCATCACGAAACGGTAGCCGCTTTGT
ACGAAGAATTTACGATCATTCCATTAAAATTTTGCACCATTTATAAAGGTGAAGAAAGTCTGCAGGCAGC
TATTGAGATTAACAAAGAAAAGATAGAGAATTCACTGACGCTGCTTCAAGGAAATGAAGAGTGGAATGTG
AAAATTTACTGTGATGATACAGAGCTTAAAAAAGGAATCAGCGAAACGAATGAAAGCGTGAAAGCGAAAA
AACAAGAAATTAGTCACTTATCACCAGGAAGACAGTTTTTTGAAAAGAAAAAAATAGATCAGCTGATTGA
AAAAGAATTAGAGCTTCACAAAAACAAAGTGTGTGAAGAGATACATGACAAGCTAAAAGAATTATCGCTT
TATGACTCTGTTAAAAAGAATTGGAGCAAAGACGTAACTGGCGCAGCTGAACAGATGGCGTGGAACAGCG
TGTTTCTTCTCCCGTCTCTGCAGATTACTAAGTTCGTAAACGAAATAGAAGAGCTTCAGCAAAGGCTTGA
AAATAAAGGCTGGAAGTTTGAAGTGACGGGACCATGGCCGCCCTATCATTTCTCGAGCTTTGCGTAAAGT
GAGGAATTAACATTATGTCTCTTAAACAATCCATGGAGAATAAAGATATTGCTCTTATTGATATTTTAGA
TGTCATTTTAGATAAAGGAGTCGCCATTAAAGGAGACTTAATCATTTCCATAGCTGGCGTCGATTTAGTG
TATTTGGATTTGCGGGTGCTTATTTCTTCGGTTGAAACGCTTGTGCAAGCAAAAGAAGGAAATCACAAAC
CAATCACTTCTGAACAATTTGATAAACAAAAGGAGGAATTAATGGATGCAACCGGTCAGCCAAGCAAATG
GACGAATCCACTTGGATCCTGATCAAGCTGAACAAGGCTTAGCGCAGCTTGTGATGACAGTTATTGAGCT
ATTGAGGCAAATCGTTGAACGTCATGCCATGAGGCGGGTGGAGGGTGGAACGTTGACGGACGAACAAATT
GAAAACTTAGGAATTGCACTAATGAACTTAGAAGAAAAAATGGACGAGTTGAAAGAGGTGTTCGGTCTGG
ATGCAGAAGATTTAAATATTGATCTTGGACCGCTAGGCAGCCTGCTTTAAGCGGTCAGTAGGAGGAACAG
TATGGCAGTCGAACATAATATGCAGTCAAGTACGATTGTAGATGTGCTCGAAAAGATTTTGGATAAAGGA
GTCGTTATAGCGGGGGACATCACCGTAGGAATTGCAGATGTCGAGCTATTAACGATAAAGATCCGCTTGA
TTGTGGCTTCGGTTGATAAGGCAAAAGAAATCGGCATGGACTGGTGGGAAAATGATCCGTATCTCAGTTC
AAAAGGAGCCAATAACAAAGCGCTCGAAGAAGAAAATAAAATGCTGCATGAGCGGTTAAAAACGCTTGAA
GAAAAAATAGAAACGAAACGTTAAAAACTGTACGCTACTTAAAAAATGGAGGGATTTACAATGGCAACTG
AAACAAAATTAGATAACACACAGGCAGAAAACAAGGAAAATAAAAATGCGGAAAACGGTTCAAAAGAAAA
GAACGGTTCAAAAGCAAGCAAAACAACAAGCAGCGGGCCAATCAAACGAGCGGTAGCAGGAGGCATCATC
GGTGCAACGATTGGATATGTATCGACTCCTGAAAATCGAAAAAGTCTCCTTGACCGCATTGATACAGACG
AATTAAAAAGCAAAGCATCTGATTTAGGAACAAAGGTAAAAGAAAAATCAAAAAGCAGCGTGGCCAGCCT
GAAAACATCTGCGGGAAGCTTGTTTAAAAAAGATAAAGATAAATCAAAAGATGATGAAGAAAACGTAAAT
TCTTCTAGTAGCGAAACAGAAGACGATAACGTTCAAGAGTACGACGAGTTAAAAGAAGAAAATCAAACTC
TTCAAGATCGCTTATCACAGCTTGAAGAAAAAATGAACATGCTTGTTGAGCTTAGCCTCAATAAAAATCA
AGACGAAGAAGCGGAAGATACAGATTCCGACGAAGAAGAGAACGATGAGAACGATGAAAACGATGAAAAC
GAGCAGGACGATGAAAACGAAGAAGAAACATCTAAGCCACGTAAAAAGGATAAAAAAGAAGCTGAGGAAG
AAGAAAGTGAAAGTGACGAAGACAGCGAGGAAGAAGAGGAAGATTCTCGCTCAAACAAAAAAAATAAAAA
AGTAAAAACAGAAGAAGAAGACGAAGATGAAAGCGAAGAAGAAAAAAAGGAAGCGAAACCAAAAAAGTCA
ACAGCTAAAAAATCAAAAAATACAAAAGCAAAGAAAAACACGGACGAAGAAGATGATGAAGCAACATCTC
TTTCTAGTGAAGACGATACAACAGCCTAAGACGTAAAGGAGGAAAGAAAGACATGAGTACAGGCCCTTCT
TTTTCAACTAAAGACAATACGCTTGAATACTTTGTGAAAGCTTCTAATAAACACGGCTTTTCACTTGATA
TTTCATTAAATGTAAACGGCGCTGTGATTTCCGGTACCATGATTTCAGCAAAAGAATACTTTGATTACTT
AAGCGAAACGTTTGAAGAAGGCAGTGAAGTGGCTCAGGCGCTAAGCGAACAATTCTCTTTAGCAAGCGAA
GCGAGCGAATCAAACGGAGAAGCAGAAGCCCATTTTATTCATTTGAAAAATACAAAGATTTACTGTGGAG
ACAGTAAATCTACTCCTTCTAAAGGCAAAATCTTTTGGAGAGGGAAAATAGCAGAAGTAGACGGGTTTTT
CTTAGGAAAGATTTCTGATGCAAAATCAACGAGTAAAAAGAGTTCATAAAAAACGGCGGGGTGATTGCCC
CGCCGTTTTTTAGTGATGTGATGAGATGTGCAGCTTCTTTTTTCGATACATGAGCGGAGTCATCTTCATT
TCTTTTCGAAACTGATTAATAAAATAGCTTGTACTATTAAACCCTACTTGATAGGCGACTTCCGTCACAT
TTGCTTCTGCTTGCTGCAGTCCGGATTCGCGAACGCGTCTCGAGAGATCCGGCTGCTAACAAAGCCCGAA
AGGAAGCTGAGTTGGCTGCTGCCACCGCTGAGCAATAACTAGCATAACCCCTTGGGGCCTCTAAACGGGT
CTTGAGGGGTTTTTTGCTGAAAGGAGGAACTATATCCGACTAGTAGCCCGCCTAATGAGCGGGCTTTTTT
TTAATTCCCCTATTTGTTTATTTTTCTAAATACATTCAAATATGTATCCGCTCATGAGACAATAACCCTG
ATAAATGCTTCAATAATATTGAAAAAGGAAGAGTATGAGTATTCAACATTTCCGTGTCGCCCTTATTCCC
TTTTTTGCGGCATTTTGCCTTCCTGTTTTTGCTCACCCAGAAACGCTCGTGAAAGTAAAAGACGCAGAGG
ACCAATTGGGGGCACGAGTGGGATACATAGAACTGGACTTGAATAGCGGTAAAATCCTTGAGAGTTTTCG
CCCTGAAGAGCGTTTTCCAATGATGAGCACTTTCAAAGTTCTGCTATGTGGAGCAGTATTATCCCGTGTA
GATGCGGGGCAAGAGCAACTCGGACGACGAATACACTATTCGCAGAATGACTTGGTTGAATACTCCCCAG
TGACAGAAAAGCACCTTACGGACGGAATGACGGTAAGAGAATTATGTAGTGCCGCCATAACGATGAGTGA
TAACACTGCGGCGAACTTACTTCTGACAACCATCGGTGGACCGAAGGAATTAACCGCTTTTTTGCACAAT
ATGGGAGACCATGTAACTCGCCTTGACCGTTGGGAACCAGAACTGAATGAAGCCATACCAAACGACGAGC
GAGACACCACAATGCCTGCGGCAATGGCAACAACATTACGCAAACTATTAACTGGCGAACTACTTACTCT
GGCTTCACGGCAACAATTAATAGACTGGCTTGAAGCGGATAAAGTTGCAGGACCACTACTGCGTTCGGCA
CTTCCTGCTGGCTGGTTTATTGCTGATAAATCTGGGGCAGGAGAGCGTGGTTCACGGGGTATCATTGCCG
CACTTGGACCAGATGGTAAGCCTTCCCGTATCGTAGTTATCTACACGACGGGTAGTCAGGCAACTATGGA
CGAACGAAATAGACAGATTGCTGAAATAGGGGCTTCACTGATTAAGCATTGGTAAACCGATACAATTAAA
GGCTCCTTTTGGAGCCTTTTTTTTTGGACGGACCGGTAGAAAAGATCAAAGGATCTTCTTGAGATCCTTT
TTTTCTGCGCGTAATCTGCTGCTTGCAAACAAAAAAACCACCGCTACCAGCGGTGGTTTGTTTGCCGGAT
CAAGAGCTACCAACTCTTTTTCCGAAGGTAACTGGCTTCAGCAGAGCGCAGATACCAAATACTGTCCTTC
TAGTGTAGCCGTAGTTAGGCCACCACTTCAAGAACTCTGTAGCACCGCCTACATACCTCGCTCTGCTAAT
CCTGTTACCAGTGGCTGCTGCCAGTGGCGATAAGTCGTGTCTTACCGGGTTGGACTCAAGACGATAGTTA
CCGGATAAGGCGCAGCGGTCGGGCTGAACGGGGGGTTCGTGCACACAGCCCAGCTTGGAGCGAACGACCT
ACACCGAACTGAGATACCTACAGCGTGAGCTATGAGAAAGCGCCACGCTTCCCGAAGGGAGAAAGGCGGA
CAGGTATCCGGTAAGCGGCAGGGTCGGAACAGGAGAGCGCACGAGGGAGCTTCCAGGGGGAAACGCCTGG
TATCTTTATAGTCCTGTCGGGTTTCGCCACCTCTGACTTGAGCGTCGATTTTTGTGATGCTCGTCAGGGG
GGCGGAGCCTATGGAAAAACGCCAGCAACGCGGCCTTTTTACGGTTCCTGGCCTTTTGCTGGCCT
Features (pLannotate 1.2.2; 15 found; start..end, strand, type, name):
      1..133     +  rep_origin     RSF ori (fragment): Plasmids containing the RSF 1030 origin of replication can be propagated in E. coli cells that contain additional plasmids with compatible origins.
    138..277     -  misc_feature   bom: basis of mobility region from pBR322
    379..570     -  CDS            rop: Rop protein, which maintains plasmids at low copy number; rop
    610..720     +  CDS            mbeC (fragment): MBEC_ECOLX - Experimental evidence at protein level: Swiss-Prot protein existence level 1. Required for efficient mobilization of ColE1 plasmid and is thus essential to promote the specific transfer of the plasmid during conjugation. Probably functions by inducing DNA bending, helping the MbeA relaxase to melt the DNA around the nic site and cleave the phosphodiester bond. Binds specifically double-stranded DNA (dsDNA) containing the ColE1 oriT but does not recognize the inverted repeat (IR). From Escherichia coli.
    807..825     +  promoter       T7 promoter: promoter for bacteriophage T7 RNA polymerase
   2578..2594    +  5'UTR          OsADH 5'-UTR (fragment): translational enhancer from the 5'-UTR of the Oryza sativa alcohol dehydrogenase gene (Sugio et al., 2008)
   3235..3519    +  CDS            gvpS: GVPS_BACME - Protein inferred from homology: Swiss-Prot protein existence level 3. Gas vesicles are small, hollow, gas filled protein structures that are found in several microbial planktonic microorganisms. They allow the positioning of the organism at the favorable depth for growth (By similarity). From Bacillus megaterium.
   3782..4081    +  CDS            gvpJ: GVPJ_BACME - Protein inferred from homology: Swiss-Prot protein existence level 3. Gas vesicles are small, hollow, gas filled protein structures that are found in several microbial planktonic microorganisms. They allow the positioning of the organism at the favorable depth for growth. This protein could be important for the shape determination of the gas vesicle. From Bacillus megaterium.
   5500..5619    -  CDS            ydeC (fragment): YDEC_BACSU - Protein predicted: Swiss-Prot protein existence level 4. From Bacillus subtilis (strain 168).
   5652..5701    +  CDS            SET1 (fragment): solubility-enhancement tag derived from T7 phage gene 10B
   5709..5756    +  terminator     T7 terminator: transcription terminator for bacteriophage T7 RNA polymerase
   5823..5914    +  promoter       AmpR promoter: bla
   5915..6772    +  CDS            bla: BLAT_ECOLX - Experimental evidence at protein level: Swiss-Prot protein existence level 1. TEM-type are the most prevalent beta-lactamases in enterobacteria; they hydrolyze the beta-lactam bond in susceptible beta-lactam antibiotics, thus conferring resistance to penicillins and cephalosporins. TEM-3 and TEM-4 are capable of hydrolyzing cefotaxime and ceftazidime. TEM-5 is capable of hydrolyzing ceftazidime. TEM-6 is capable of hydrolyzing ceftazidime and aztreonam. TEM-8/CAZ-2, TEM- 16/CAZ-7 and TEM-24/CAZ-6 are markedly active against ceftazidime. IRT- 4 shows resistance to beta-lactamase in
   6779..6818    +  terminator     fd terminator: central terminator from bacteriophage fd (Otsuka and Kunisawa, 1982)
   6849..7437    +  rep_origin     ori: high-copy-number ColE1/pMB1/pBR322/pUC origin of replication
