[The description below was written by a language model from this plasmid's Addgene catalogue record and pLannotate feature annotations shown in this document.]
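Description:
pST39-Mega'-deltaBN is a bacterial expression plasmid of about 7.5 kb built on the pST39 backbone. It carries a variant of the Priestia (formerly Bacillus) megaterium gas vesicle gene cluster, termed Mega', in which GvpB (also called GvpA2) and GvpN have been knocked out. The plasmid is maintained in E. coli through a ColE1/pMB1-type origin. It also retains the rop gene and the pBR322 bom region, which fits the catalogue's low-copy designation. Selection is by ampicillin, through the TEM beta-lactamase gene (bla) driven by its own promoter. The short matches annotated as RSF ori and mbeC are fragments and most likely reflect homology within the pBR322-derived backbone rather than separate functional elements.

The gas vesicle cassette lies between a T7 promoter and a T7 terminator, so expression requires a host that supplies T7 RNA polymerase. The roughly 4.8 kb between these elements is only sparsely annotated. The automated table recognises gvpS and gvpJ as full coding sequences, and the remaining cluster genes are not individually called, so the record does not show the exact gene content or how the two knockouts were made. Small hits such as the OsADH 5'-UTR, ydeC and SET1 fragments are probably incidental matches rather than designed parts.

GvpB is the major structural shell protein of the P. megaterium gas vesicle, and GvpN is an accessory assembly factor. A cluster lacking both could therefore serve as a deletion or complementation background. The associated publication is a systematic protein-protein interaction study of gas vesicle assembly, which fits such a use, although the record does not describe the specific experiments.
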