Addgene plasmid #216891: pST39-Mega'-deltaBN
Purpose: Mega' with knockout of GvpB and GvpN
Depositing lab: George Lu. Depositing organization: Rice University. Publication: Elucidating the assembly of gas vesicles by systematic protein-protein interaction analysis. Iburg M, Anderson AP, Wong VT, Anton ED, He A, Lu GJ. EMBO J. 2024 Oct;43(19):4156-4172. doi: 10.1038/s44318-024-00178-2. Epub 2024 Sep 3. PubMed 39227754.
Backbone
  Vector backbone: pST39
  Vector type: Bacterial Expression
Growth in bacteria
  Bacterial resistance: Ampicillin, 100 μg/mL
  Growth temperature: 30°C
  Growth strain: DH5alpha
  Copy number: Low Copy
Gene/Insert
  Gene/Insert name: Mega' with knockout of GvpB and GvpN (alt name: GvpB is also known as GvpA2)
  Species: Synthetic; Priestia megaterium
  Cloning method: Gibson Cloning
Terms and licenses: Academic/Nonprofit Terms; Industry Terms: Not Available to Industry
Depositor comments: Please visit https://www.biorxiv.org/content/10.1101/2023.07.23.550228v1 for bioRxiv preprint.
How to cite: pST39-Mega'-deltaBN was a gift from George Lu (Addgene plasmid # 216891 ; http://n2t.net/addgene:216891 ; RRID:Addgene_216891)
